>Addgene plasmid #185906 | pfa6a PhoCl-TsCC(B)::KANMX | addgene full sequence | sequence record 366531 | Addgene NGS Result
GAGCAGACAAGCCCGTCAGGGCGCGTCAGCGGGTGTTGGCGGGTGTCGGGGCTGGCTTAACTATGCGGCA
TCAGAGCAGATTGTACTGAGAGTGCACCATATGGACATATTGTCGTTAGAACGCGGCTACAATTAATACA
TAACCTTATGTATCATACACATACGATTTAGGTGACACTATAGAACGCGGCCGCCAGCTGAAGCTTCGTA
CGCTGCAGGTCGACGGATCGGTGACGGTGCTGGTTTAATTAAATGGTGATCCCTGACTACTTCAAGCAGA
GCTTCCCCGAGGGCTACAGCTGGGAGCGCAGCATGACCTACGAGGACGGCGGCATCTGCATCGCCACCAA
CGACATCACAATGGAGGGGGACAGCTTCATCAACAAGATCCACTTCAAGGGCACGAACTTCCCCCCCAAC
GGCCCCGTGATGCAGAAGAGGACCGTGGGCTGGGAGGCCAGCACCGAGAAGATGTACGAGCGCGACGGCG
TGCTGAAGGGCGACGTGAAGATGAAGCTGCTGCTGAAGGGCGGCGGCCACTATCGCTGCGACTACCGCAC
CACCTACAAGGTCAAGCAGAAGCCCGTAAAGCTGCCCGACTACCACTTCGTGGACCACCGCATCGAGATC
CTGAGCCACGACAAGGACTACAACAAGGTGAAGCTGTACGAGCACGCCGTGGCCCGCAACTCCACCGACA
GCATGGACGAGCTGTACAAGGGTGGCAGCGGTGGCATGGTGAGCAAGGGCGAGGAGACCATTACAAGCGT
GATCAAGCCTGACATGAAGAACAAGCTGCGCATGGAGGGCAACGTGAACGGCCACGCCTTCGTGATCGAG
GGCGAGGGCAGCGGCAAGCCCTTCGAGGGCATCCAGACGATTGATTTGGAGGTGAAGGAGGGCGCCCCGC
TGCCCTTCGCCTACGACATCCTGACCACCGCCTTCCACTACGGCAACCGCGTGTTCACCAAGTACCCACG
GTCCGGTGGGGGAGGGGTGGAAGTGGCTGAAGAAGTGAAGGCCGTCTCCGCCGCGCTGTCCGAACGCATC
ACCCAGCTGGCGACAGAACTGAATGACAAGGCGGTCCGGGCTGCAGAACGCCGGGTTGCGGAAGTCACGC
GTGCTGCCGGTGAACAGACCGCACAGGCAGAGCGGGAGCTGGCCGACGCCGCGCAGACAGTCGACGACCT
GGAAGAAAAACTGGTTGAACTGCAGGACAGATATGACAGTTTGACGCTGGCGCTGGAGTCAGAACGTTCA
CTGCGTCAGCAGCATGATGTGGAGATGGCCCAGCTGAAAGAGCGTCTTGCGGCCGCTGAAGAGAATACCC
GTCAGGAAGAGGAACGGTATCAGGAGCAGAAGACAGTGCTGCAGGATGCGCTTAATGCGGAGCAGGCACA
GCACAAAAACACGCGGGAAGACCTGCAGAAACGACTGGAGCAAATTTCTGTCGAAGCTAATGCGCGTACA
GAAGAACTGAAGTCTGAACGCGATAAAGTCAATACTTTCCTTACCCGCCTTGAATCGCAGGAAAATGCGC
TGGCCTCAGAAGAACAGCAGCATCTGGCCACCCGCGAAACGCTGCAGCAACGCCTCGAGCAGGCCATCGC
TGACACGCAGGCGCGCGCCGGTGAGATTGCACTTGAACGTGACAGAGTCAGCAGCCTCACCGCAAGGCTG
GAATCGCAGGAAAAGGCCTCCTCGGAGCAACTGGTGCGTATGGGCAGTGAAATAGCCAGTCTGACAGAGC
GTTGCACACAGCTGGAAAACCAGCGTGATGATGCCCGTCTGGAGACGATGGGGGAGAAAGAAACGGTCGC
GGCACTGCGTGGTGAGGCTGAAGCCCTGAAGCGTCAGAACCAGTCACTGATGGCGGCGCTTTCAGGCAAT
AAACAGACCGGTGGCCAGAATGCGTAAGGCGCGCCACTTCTAAATAAGCGAATTTCTTATGATTTATGAT
TTTTATTATTAAATAAGTTATAAAAAAAATAAGTGTATACAAATTTTAAAGTGACTCTTAGGTTTTAAAA
CGAAAATTCTTATTCTTGAGTAACTCTTTCCTGTAGGTCAGGTTGCTTTCTCAGGTATAGTATGAGGTCG
CTCTTATTGACCACACCTCTACCGGCAGATCCGCTAGGGATAACAGGGTAATATAGATCTGTTTAGCTTG
CCTCGTCCCCGCCGGGTCACCCGGCCAGCGACATGGAGGCCCAGAATACCCTCCTTGACAGTCTTGACGT
GCGCAGCTCAGGGGCATGATGTGACTGTCGCCCGTACATTTAGCCCATACATCCCCATGTATAATCATTT
GCATCCATACATTTTGATGGCCGCACGGCGCGAAGCAAAAATTACGGCTCCTCGCTGCAGACCTGCGAGC
AGGGAAACGCTCCCCTCACAGACGCGTTGAATTGTCCCCACGCCGCGCCCCTGTAGAGAAATATAAAAGG
TTAGGATTTGCCACTGAGGTTCTTCTTTCATATACTTCCTTTTAAAATCTTGCTAGGATACAGTTCTCAC
ATCACATCCGAACATAAACAACCATGGGTAAGGAAAAGACTCACGTTTCGAGGCCGCGATTAAATTCCAA
CATGGATGCTGATTTATATGGGTATAAATGGGCTCGCGATAATGTCGGGCAATCAGGTGCGACAATCTAT
CGATTGTATGGGAAGCCCGATGCGCCAGAGTTGTTTCTGAAACATGGCAAAGGTAGCGTTGCCAATGATG
TTACAGATGAGATGGTCAGACTAAACTGGCTGACGGAATTTATGCCTCTTCCGACCATCAAGCATTTTAT
CCGTACTCCTGATGATGCATGGTTACTCACCACTGCGATCCCCGGCAAAACAGCATTCCAGGTATTAGAA
GAATATCCTGATTCAGGTGAAAATATTGTTGATGCGCTGGCAGTGTTCCTGCGCCGGTTGCATTCGATTC
CTGTTTGTAATTGTCCTTTTAACAGCGATCGCGTATTTCGTCTCGCTCAGGCGCAATCACGAATGAATAA
CGGTTTGGTTGATGCGAGTGATTTTGATGACGAGCGTAATGGCTGGCCTGTTGAACAAGTCTGGAAAGAA
ATGCATAAGCTTTTGCCATTCTCACCGGATTCAGTCGTCACTCATGGTGATTTCTCACTTGATAACCTTA
TTTTTGACGAGGGGAAATTAATAGGTTGTATTGATGTTGGACGAGTCGGAATCGCAGACCGATACCAGGA
TCTTGCCATCCTATGGAACTGCCTCGGTGAGTTTTCTCCTTCATTACAGAAACGGCTTTTTCAAAAATAT
GGTATTGATAATCCTGATATGAATAAATTGCAGTTTCATTTGATGCTCGATGAGTTTTTCTAATCAGTAC
TGACAATAAAAAGATTCTTGTTTTCAAGAACTTGTCATTTGTATAGTTTTTTTATATTGTAGTTGTTCTA
TTTTAATCAAATGTTAGCGTGATTTATATTTTTTTTCGCCTCGACATCATCTGCCCAGATGCGAAGTTAA
GTGCGCAGAAAGTAATATCATGCGTCAATCGTATGTGAATGCTGGTCGCTATACTGCTGTCGATTCGATA
CTAACGCCGCCATCCAGTTTAAACGAGCTCGAATTCATCGATGATATCAGATCCACTAGTGGCCTATGCG
GCCGCGGATCTGCCGGTCTCCCTATAGTGAGTCGTATTAATTTCGATAAGCCAGGTTAACCTGCATTAAT
GAATCGGCCAACGCGCGGGGAGAGGCGGTTTGCGTATTGGGCGCTCTTCCGCTTCCTCGCTCACTGACTC
GCTGCGCTCGGTCGTTCGGCTGCGGCGAGCGGTATCAGCTCACTCAAAGGCGGTAATACGGTTATCCACA
GAATCAGGGGATAACGCAGGAAAGAACATGTGAGCAAAAGGCCAGCAAAAGGCCAGGAACCGTAAAAAGG
CCGCGTTGCTGGCGTTTTTCCATAGGCTCCGCCCCCCTGACGAGCATCACAAAAATCGACGCTCAAGTCA
GAGGTGGCGAAACCCGACAGGACTATAAAGATACCAGGCGTTTCCCCCTGGAAGCTCCCTCGTGCGCTCT
CCTGTTCCGACCCTGCCGCTTACCGGATACCTGTCCGCCTTTCTCCCTTCGGGAAGCGTGGCGCTTTCTC
ATAGCTCACGCTGTAGGTATCTCAGTTCGGTGTAGGTCGTTCGCTCCAAGCTGGGCTGTGTGCACGAACC
CCCCGTTCAGCCCGACCGCTGCGCCTTATCCGGTAACTATCGTCTTGAGTCCAACCCGGTAAGACACGAC
TTATCGCCACTGGCAGCAGCCACTGGTAACAGGATTAGCAGAGCGAGGTATGTAGGCGGTGCTACAGAGT
TCTTGAAGTGGTGGCCTAACTACGGCTACACTAGAAGAACAGTATTTGGTATCTGCGCTCTGCTGAAGCC
AGTTACCTTCGGAAAAAGAGTTGGTAGCTCTTGATCCGGCAAACAAACCACCGCTGGTAGCGGTGGTTTT
TTTGTTTGCAAGCAGCAGATTACGCGCAGAAAAAAAGGATCTCAAGAAGATCCTTTGATCTTTTCTACGG
GGTCTGACGCTCAGTGGAACGAAAACTCACGTTAAGGGATTTTGGTCATGAGATTATCAAAAAGGATCTT
CACCTAGATCCTTTTAAATTAAAAATGAAGTTTTAAATCAATCTAAAGTATATATGAGTAAACTTGGTCT
GACAGTTACCAATGCTTAATCAGTGAGGCACCTATCTCAGCGATCTGTCTATTTCGTTCATCCATAGTTG
CCTGACTCCCCGTCGTGTAGATAACTACGATACGGGAGGGCTTACCATCTGGCCCCAGTGCTGCAATGAT
ACCGCGAGACCCACGCTCACCGGCTCCAGATTTATCAGCAATAAACCAGCCAGCCGGAAGGGCCGAGCGC
AGAAGTGGTCCTGCAACTTTATCCGCCTCCATCCAGTCTATTAATTGTTGCCGGGAAGCTAGAGTAAGTA
GTTCGCCAGTTAATAGTTTGCGCAACGTTGTTGCCATTGCTACAGGCATCGTGGTGTCACGCTCGTCGTT
TGGTATGGCTTCATTCAGCTCCGGTTCCCAACGATCAAGGCGAGTTACATGATCCCCCATGTTGTGCAAA
AAAGCGGTTAGCTCCTTCGGTCCTCCGATCGTTGTCAGAAGTAAGTTGGCCGCAGTGTTATCACTCATGG
TTATGGCAGCACTGCATAATTCTCTTACTGTCATGCCATCCGTAAGATGCTTTTCTGTGACTGGTGAGTA
CTCAACCAAGTCATTCTGAGAATAGTGTATGCGGCGACCGAGTTGCTCTTGCCCGGCGTCAATACGGGAT
AATACCGCGCCACATAGCAGAACTTTAAAAGTGCTCATCATTGGAAAACGTTCTTCGGGGCGAAAACTCT
CAAGGATCTTACCGCTGTTGAGATCCAGTTCGATGTAACCCACTCGTGCACCCAACTGATCTTCAGCATC
TTTTACTTTCACCAGCGTTTCTGGGTGAGCAAAAACAGGAAGGCAAAATGCCGCAAAAAAGGGAATAAGG
GCGACACGGAAATGTTGAATACTCATACTCTTCCTTTTTCAATATTATTGAAGCATTTATCAGGGTTATT
GTCTCATGAGCGGATACATATTTGAATGTATTTAGAAAAATAAACAAATAGGGGTTCCGCGCACATTTCC
CCGAAAAGTGCCACCTGACGTCTAAGAAACCATTATTATCATGACATTAACCTATAAAAATAGGCGTATC
ACGAGGCCCTTTCGTCTCGCGCGTTTCGGTGATGACGGTGAAAACCTCTGACACATGCAGCTCCCGGAGA
CGGTCACAGCTTGTCTGTAAGCGGATGCCGG
Features (pLannotate 1.2.2; 11 found; start..end, strand, type, name):
     52..103     +  misc_feature   bom (fragment): basis of mobility region from pBR322
    166..184     +  promoter       SP6 promoter: promoter for bacteriophage SP6 RNA polymerase
    256..981     +  CDS            PhoCl: photocleavable protein that separates into two fragments upon exposure to violet light (Zhang et al., 2017)
   1938..2125    +  terminator     ADH1 terminator: S. cerevisiae ADH1; transcription terminator for the S. cerevisiae alcohol dehydrogenase 1 (ADH1) gene
   2200..3556    +  gene           kanMX: yeast selectable marker conferring kanamycin resistance (Wach et al., 1994)
   3661..3679    -  promoter       T7 promoter: promoter for bacteriophage T7 RNA polymerase
   3701..3754    -  CDS            lacI (fragment): lac repressor; lacI; The lac repressor binds to the lac operator to inhibit transcription in E. coli. This inhibition can be relieved by adding lactose or isopropyl-β-D-thiogalactopyranoside (IPTG).
   3937..4525    -  rep_origin     ori: high-copy-number ColE1/pMB1/pBR322/pUC origin of replication
   4696..5556    -  CDS            AmpR: β-lactamase; bla; confers resistance to ampicillin, carbenicillin, and related antibiotics
   5557..5661    -  promoter       AmpR promoter: bla
   5756..5791    +  CDS            rop (fragment): Rop protein, which maintains plasmids at low copy number; rop
