[The description below was written by a language model from this plasmid's Addgene catalogue record and pLannotate feature annotations shown in this document.]
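Description:
pfa6a PhoCl-TsCC(B)::KANMX is a 5,841 bp yeast plasmid built on the pFA6a::KAN backbone, a family of vectors generally used as templates for PCR-amplifying tagging cassettes that are then integrated into the Saccharomyces cerevisiae genome by homologous recombination. No yeast origin of replication or centromere appears in the feature table, which fits an integrative or template role rather than episomal maintenance. In E. coli the plasmid is carried by a ColE1/pUC-type origin and selected with ampicillin through the β-lactamase gene and its native promoter. The catalogue lists it as low copy although the annotated origin is described as high copy. Short bom, rop and lacI fragments are backbone remnants.

The 1,659 bp insert sits between retained PacI and AscI sites and encodes PhoCl, a photocleavable fluorescent protein that splits into two fragments on exposure to violet light, fused at its C-terminus to TsCC(B). The record does not define TsCC(B), and only the PhoCl portion is annotated; the roughly 950 bp between the end of PhoCl and the ADH1 terminator is unannotated and presumably contains this partner. The ADH1 terminator follows the coding region, and downstream lies the kanMX marker, which allows G418 selection in yeast. The catalogue lists SP6 as the promoter, but this phage promoter, like the opposing T7 promoter, serves mainly as a sequencing primer site. No yeast promoter is annotated upstream of the fusion, suggesting expression depends on in-frame fusion to a target gene after integration. The stated purpose is to clone PhoCl-TsCC(B) into yeast, in work on designer membraneless organelles that sequester native factors to control cell behaviour.
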