Addgene plasmid #185906: pfa6a PhoCl-TsCC(B)::KANMX
Purpose: Plasmid for cloning PhoCl fused to TsCC(B) into yeast.
Depositing lab: Matthew Good. Depositing organization: University of Pennsylvania. Publication: Designer membraneless organelles sequester native factors for control of cell behavior. Garabedian MV, Wang W, Dabdoub JB, Tong M, Caldwell RM, Benman W, Schuster BS, Deiters A, Good MC. Nat Chem Biol. 2021 Sep;17(9):998-1007. doi: 10.1038/s41589-021-00840-4. Epub 2021 Aug 2. PubMed 34341589.
Backbone
  Vector backbone: pfa6a::KAN
  Total vector size (bp): 5841
  Vector type: Yeast Expression
  Selectable markers: Neomycin (select with G418)
Growth in bacteria
  Bacterial resistance: Ampicillin, 100 μg/mL
  Growth temperature: 37°C
  Growth strain: DH5alpha
  Copy number: Low Copy
Gene/Insert
  Gene/Insert name: PhoCl-TsCC(B)
  Species: S. cerevisiae (budding yeast)
  Insert size (bp): 1659
  Promoter: SP6
  Tag / fusion protein: PhoCl fluorophore with C-terminal TsCC(B) (C terminal on backbone)
  Cloning method: Restriction Enzyme; 5′ cloning site PacI (not destroyed); 3′ cloning site AscI (not destroyed)
  Sequencing primers: 5′ SP6; 3′ T7
Terms and licenses: Academic/Nonprofit Terms; Industry Terms: Not Available to Industry
How to cite: pfa6a PhoCl-TsCC(B)::KANMX was a gift from Matthew Good (Addgene plasmid # 185906 ; http://n2t.net/addgene:185906 ; RRID:Addgene_185906)
